Addgene plasmid #18813: Cabp5 (445bp crit)-GFP-IRES-AP
Depositing lab: Connie Cepko. Depositing organization: Harvard Medical School. Publication: A core paired-type and POU homeodomain-containing transcription factor program drives retinal bipolar cell gene expression. Kim DS, Matsuda T, Cepko CL. J Neurosci. 2008 Jul 30. 28(31):7748-64. 10.1523/JNEUROSCI.0397-08.2008 PubMed 18667607.
Backbone
  Vector backbone: pCAGEN
  Vector type: Mammalian Expression
Growth in bacteria
  Bacterial resistance: Ampicillin, 100 μg/mL
  Growth temperature: 37°C
  Growth strain: DH5alpha
  Copy number: High Copy
Gene/Insert
  Gene/Insert name: Cabp5 (445bp crit)-GFP-IRES-AP
  Cloning method: Restriction Enzyme
  Sequencing primers: 5′ n/a
Terms and licenses: Academic/Nonprofit Terms; Industry Terms: Not Available to Industry
Depositor comments: also known as 112234_ggia_1(AgeI)(XhoI)1, Kim, D.S., Matsuda, T., and Cepko, C.L. (2008) A core paired-type and POU homeodomain-containing transcription factor program drives retinal bipolar cell gene expression. J. Neurosci. In press.
How to cite: Cabp5 (445bp crit)-GFP-IRES-AP was a gift from Connie Cepko (Addgene plasmid # 18813 ; http://n2t.net/addgene:18813 ; RRID:Addgene_18813)
