[The description below was written by a language model from this plasmid's Addgene catalogue record.]
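Description:
Cabp5 (445bp crit)-GFP-IRES-AP is a mammalian expression reporter plasmid built on the pCAGEN backbone. It is maintained in E. coli as a high-copy plasmid under ampicillin selection. The record gives no feature table, so the origin of replication, polyadenylation signal and any backbone promoter elements retained from pCAGEN are not documented here. No mammalian selection marker is listed.

The insert, assembled by restriction enzyme cloning, is named as a 445 bp "critical" fragment associated with Cabp5 (calcium-binding protein 5) joined to a bicistronic GFP-IRES-AP cassette. From the name and the associated study on transcriptional control of retinal bipolar cell gene expression, the Cabp5 fragment appears to be a cis-regulatory element placed upstream of the reporters, so that reporter output reflects the activity of that sequence. The record does not explicitly state this, nor whether a minimal promoter is included or which species the fragment comes from. In such a cassette, the internal ribosome entry site allows two proteins to be translated from a single transcript. GFP provides a fluorescent readout, while AP, presumably alkaline phosphatase, gives a sensitive histochemical stain in fixed tissue.

The construct is most plausibly used to test whether this short Cabp5 regulatory region is sufficient to direct cell-type-specific expression in retinal bipolar cells, and as a starting point for dissecting the transcription factor binding sites that confer this specificity. The delivery method and target tissue are not specified in the catalogue fields.
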