>Addgene plasmid #18813 | Cabp5 (445bp crit)-GFP-IRES-AP | addgene partial sequence | sequence record 24702 | DK060425_1 5'-TCCTTAAACCTGTCTTGTAA-3'
CAGGGNGNGCATCTNGTTCTTTGGGCGCATGGCTGATGACCACATTCATCCTTTTAATCTTTCACTCACT
AAAGGTCAGGCTTAGATGAGTGTTCAAAATGCTTGTTGGTACAGAAAATGATTGGAGGCCTCACCCTAAT
CCCTCTTTCAAAATGTACTATCCAATTCCATTCTGGGGATAAAAGAGTTTCAGAGGCCCACATTGGCTCC
CCCTCCCATCTCACTCCAGCCATAAATGGGAGGTAGGAAGAGCTCTAATCCCTCCACTGTCTAAGTAGAA
TTTTCCATGAGCTGTCACAGATCTCTCACAGGGACTGAGGAAGAAGCTAAGAGAAACAGGAGGAGTTGGC
AAAGGATTGAGACAATCAGGAAGCTGGGTTGCCTGCTGCAAGGAAGTAGGAAGGAGGGGCCATCTTGACA
TCAGAGCTTGGAATCGAATTGCTCGACCGGTCGCCACCATGGTGAGCAAGGGCGAGGAGCTGTTCACCGG
GGTGGTGCCCATCCTGGTCGAGCTGGACGGCGACGTAAACGGCCACAAGTTCAGCGTGTCCGGCGAGGGC
GAGGGCGATGCCACCTACGGCAAGCTGACCCTGAAGTTCATCTGCACCACCGGCAAGCTGCCCGTGCCCT
GGCCCACCCTCGTGACCACCNGGNCTAGNGGNGTGCAGTGCTTCAGCCGCTACCCCGACCACATGAAGCA
GCACGACTTNGTCAAGTCCGCNTGCCAAGNAGTNNTTCNGGACCNCCCTNTNTTAGGANGANGCACTACA
AACCGCCNAGGGANTTCGGGCCACCCTGTGACGCNCGNCTGAGGCTCACTCAGAGACGCACTCTGGGCNA
GCTGATNATCACGCCACTCNTNT
